>Addgene plasmid #244674 | CL20_mEGFP_FOidr_122 | addgene full sequence | sequence record 488145 | Addgene NGS Result
AAAAAAAATCTAACCTCAAGTCAAGGCTTTTCTATGGAATAAGGAATGGACAGCAGGGGGCTGTTTCATA
TACTGATGACCTCTTTATAGCCAACCTTTGTTCATGGCAGCCAGCATATGGGCATATGTTGCCAAACTCT
AAACCAAATACTCATTCTGATGTTTTAAATGATTTGCCCTCCCATATGTCCTTCCGAGTGAGAGACACAA
AAAATTCCAACACACTATTGCAATGAAAATAAATTTCCTTTATTAGCCAGAAGTCAGATGCTCAAGGGGC
TTCATGATGTCCCCATAATTTTTGGCAGAGGGAAAAAGATCTGCTAGCTCGAGCAGCTGAAGCTTTATTG
AGGCTTAAGCAGTGGGTTCCCTAGTTAGCCAGAGAGCTCCCAGGCTCAGATCTGGTCTAACCAGAGAGAC
CCAGTACAGGCAAAAAGCAGATCTTGTCTTCTTTGGGAGTGAATTAGCCCTTCCAGTCCCCCCTTTTCTT
TTAAAAAGTGGCTAAGATCTACAGCTGCCTTGTAAGTCATTGGTCTTAAAGGTACCGTAATCTTATCTAG
AACCGGTTCACTCTGCTCCTGACCAGTCATACTTTGAGGGGATGTCCAGCACCTTTTTCTCTCTTTTCTT
TTCAGTGCTCTCTTTCACAAGTTCAACTTTGGCTGCAGCAGCCTTCTCCTTCTTTTTCTTTCTCTCTTCT
TCTTTTGCTAGTTTCTTGGCCAGTTTATTCAGCTCCTTTGATTTGTCTGCACCTAATTTTAATTTCTTCT
TTCTAGGTTTGTCCATTTTCTTTAACTCCTTGGACTTCTGTTTTCCTTCTCCAAAAAGTTGCTCTACCTT
TTCTAGCTTCCGTTTCCGTTTCTTCTCTGAAGAGTCCTTTCCTTTCACTTTTAGTGGTTTCTCTTCCATG
CTGTCATCCTCTTCCTTCTTCTTAGGGTCTGACATCGGATTCCGGAAGAGAGGAGAGTCTCCAAAAGGTG
AGTATGTTAGACTATTGATGTGCTGCTGGAGAACAGCCTGCTGGGCAGCAGAAGCATTTGGATCTGTCAA
AGCTACTGGGGCCTGGGGGGCTCCAAAGCCCAAAGTGGCTGTCGTAGTATTAAATCCAGGGGCCCCAAAG
GCTCCTGTACCAAGAGGCCCTCCAATCTTAGGTTGGTTGTTCCCAAACAAAGATGCCTGCCGGGAAGCGG
CCGCACTTCCCCCGGAGCCTCCGCTTCCGCCCTTGTACAGCTCGTCCATGCCGAGAGTGATCCCGGCGGC
GGTCACGAACTCCAGCAGGACCATGTGATCGCGCTTCTCGTTGGGGTCTTTGCTCAGCTTGGACTGGGTG
CTCAGGTAGTGGTTGTCGGGCAGCAGCACGGGGCCGTCGCCGATGGGGGTGTTCTGCTGGTAGTGGTCGG
CGAGCTGCACGCTGCCGTCCTCGATGTTGTGGCGGATCTTGAAGTTCACCTTGATGCCGTTCTTCTGCTT
GTCGGCCATGATATAGACGTTGTGGCTGTTGTAGTTGTACTCCAGCTTGTGCCCCAGGATGTTGCCGTCC
TCCTTGAAGTCGATGCCCTTCAGCTCGATGCGGTTCACCAGGGTGTCGCCCTCGAACTTCACCTCGGCGC
GGGTCTTGTAGTTGCCGTCGTCCTTGAAGAAGATGGTGCGCTCCTGGACGTAGCCTTCGGGCATGGCGGA
CTTGAAGAAGTCGTGCTGCTTCATGTGGTCGGGGTAGCGGCTGAAGCACTGCACGCCGTAGGTCAGGGTG
GTCACGAGGGTGGGCCAGGGCACGGGCAGCTTGCCGGTGGTGCAGATGAACTTCAGGGTCAGCTTGCCGT
AGGTGGCATCGCCCTCGCCCTCGCCGGACACGCTGAACTTGTGGCCGTTTACGTCGCCGTCCAGCTCGAC
CAGGATGGGCACCACCCCGGTGAACAGCTCCTCGCCCTTGCTCACCATGGTGGCGACCGGTGGATCCCGG
GCCCGCGGTACCGTCGACTGCAGAATTCGGTTCACTAAACGAGCCCGGTTCACTAAACGAGCTCTGCTTA
TATAGACCTCCCACCGTACACGCCTACCGCCCATTTGCGTCAATGGGGCGGAGTTGTTACGACATTTTGG
AAAGTCCCGTTGATTTTGGTGCCAAAACAAACTCCCATTGACGTCAATGGGGTGGAGACTTGGAAATCCC
CGTGAGTCAAACCGCTATCCACGCCCATTGATGTACTGCCAAAACCGCATCACCATGGTAATAGCGATGA
CTAATACGTAGATGTACTGCCAAGTAGGAAAGTCCCATAAGGTCATGTACTGGGCATAATGCCAGGCGGG
CCATTTACCGTCATTGACGTCAATAGGGGGCGTACTTGGCATATGATACACTTGATGTACTGCCAAGTGG
GCAGTTTACCGTAAATACTCCACCCATTGACGTCAATGGAAAGTCCCTATTGGCGTTACTATGGGAACAT
ACGTCATTATTGACGTCAATGGGCGGGGGTCGTTGGGCGGTCAGCCAGGCGGGCCATTTACCGTAAGTTA
TGTAACGCGGAACTCCATATATGGGCTATGAACTAATGACCCCGTAATTGATTACTATTAATAACTAGCA
CGCGTTCGAAGCTTGAGCTCGGTCCCCTCGGGGTTGGGAGGTGGGTCTGAAACGATAATGGTGAATATCC
CTGCCTAACTCTATTCACTATAGAAAGTACAGCAAAAACTATTCTTAAACCTACCAAGCCTCCTACTATC
ATTATGAATAATTTTATATACCACAGCCAATTTGTTATGTTAAACCAATTCCACAAACTTGCCCATTTAT
CTAATTCCAATAATTCTTGTTCATTCTTTTCTTGCTGGTTTTGCGATTCTTCAATTAAGGAGTGTATTAA
GCTTGTGTAATTGTTAATTTCTCTGTCCCACTCCATCCAGGTCGTGTGATTCCAAATCTGTTCCAGAGAT
TTATTACTCCAACTAGCATTCCAAGGCACAGCAGTGGTGCAAATGAGTTTTCCAGAGCAACCCCAAATCC
CCAGGAGCTGTTGATCCTTTAGGTATCTTTCCACAGCCAGGATTCTTGCCTGGAGCTGCTTGATGCCCCA
GACTGTGAGTTGCAACAGATGCTGTTGCGCCTCAATAGCCCTCAGCAAATTGTTCTGCTGCTGCACTATA
CCAGACAATAATTGTCTGGCCTGTACCGTCAGCGTCATTGACGCTGCGCCCATAGTGCTTCCTGCTGCTC
CCAAGAACCCAAGGAACAAAGCTCCTATTCCCACTGCTCTTTTTTCTCTCTGCACCACTCTTCTCTTTGC
CTTGGTGGGTGCTACTCCTAATGGTTCAATTTTTACTACTTTATATTTATATAATTCACTTCTCCAATTG
TCCCTCATATCTCCTCCTTATGGTGTTTTACTAAACTTTTCCATGTTCTAATCCTCATCCTGTCTACTTG
CCACACAATCATCACCTGCCATCTGTTTTCCATAATCCCTAATGATCTTTGCTTTTCTTCTTGGCACTAC
TTTTATGTCACTATTATCTTGTATTACTACTGCCCCTTCACCTTTCCAGAGGAGCTTTGCTGGTCCTTTC
CAAAGTGGATTTCTGCTGTCCCTGTAATAAACCCGAAAATTTTGAATTTTTGTAATTTGTTTTTGTAATT
CTTTAGTTTGTATGTCTGTTGCTATTATGTCTACTATTCTTTCCCCTGCACTGTACCCCCCAATCCCCCC
TTTTCTTTTAAAATTGTGGATGAATACTGCCATTTGTACTGCTGTCTTAAGATGTTCAGCCTGATCTCTT
ACCTGTCCTATAATTTTCTTTAATTCTTTATTCATAGATTCTACTACTCCTTGACTTTGGGGATTGTAGG
GAATTTCCAGGTCTGAAGATCCTGCTGCTTGCTGTGCTTTTTTCTTACTTTTGTTTTGCTCTTCCTCTAT
CTTGTCTAAAGCTTCCTTGGTGTCTTTTATCTCTATCCTTTGATGCACACAATAGAGGGTTGCTACTGTA
TTATATAATGATCTAAGTTCTTCTGATCCTGTCTGAAGGGATGGTTGTAGCTGTCCCAGTATTTGTCTAC
AGCCTTCTGATGTTTCTAACAGGCCAGTATTAACTGCGAATCGTTCTAGCTCCCTGCTTGCCCATACTAT
ATGTTTTAATTTATATTTTTTCTTTCCCCCTGGCCTTAACCGAATTTTTTCCCATCGCGATCTAATTCTC
CCCCGCTTAATACTGACGCTCTCGCACCCATCTCTCTCCTTCTAGCCTCCGCTAGTCAAAATTTTTGGCG
TACTCACCAGTCGCCGCCCCTCGCCTCTTGCCGTGCGCGCTTCAGCAAGCCGAGTCCTGCGTCGAGAGAG
CTCCTCTGGTTTCCCTTTCGCTTTCAAGTCCCTGTTCGGGCGCCACTGCTAGAGATTTTCCACACTGACT
AAAAGGGTCTGAGGGATCTCTAGTTACCAGAGTCACACAACAGACGGGCACACACTACTTGAAGCACTCA
AGGCAAGCTTTATTGAGGCTTAAGCAGTGGGTTCCCTAGTTAGCCAGAGAGCTCCCAGGCTCAGATCTGG
TCTAACCAGAGAGACCCAGTACAGGCAAAAAGCAGCTGCTTATATGCAGGATCTGAGGGCTCGCCACTCC
CCAGTCCCGCCCAGGCCACGCCTCCCATGGTAATAGCGATGACTAATACGTAGATGTACTGCCAAGTAGG
AAAGTCCCATAAGGTCATGTACTGGGCATAATGCCAGGCGGGCCATTTACCGTCATTGACGTCAATAGGG
GGCGTACTTGGCATATGATACACTTGATGTACTGCCAAGTGGGCAGTTTACCGTAAATACTCCACCCATT
GACGTCAATGGAAAGTCCCTATTGGCGTTACTATGGGAACATACGTCATTATTGACGTCAATGGGCGGGG
GTCGTTGGGCGGTCAGCCAGGCGGGCCATTTACCGTAAGTTATGTAACGCGGAACTCCATATATGGGCTA
TGAACTAATGACCCCGTAATTGATTACTATTAATAACTAGTCAATAATCAATGTCGACCCAGGTGGCACT
TTTCGGGGAAATGTGCGCGGAACCCCTATTTGTTTATTTTTCTAAATACATTCAAATATGTATCCGCTCA
TGAGACAATAACCCTGATAAATGCTTCAATAATATTGAAAAAGGAAGAGTATGAGTATTCAACATTTCCG
TGTCGCCCTTATTCCCTTTTTTGCGGCATTTTGCCTTCCTGTTTTTGCTCACCCAGAAACGCTGGTGAAA
GTAAAAGATGCTGAAGATCAGTTGGGTGCACGAGTGGGTTACATCGAACTGGATCTCAACAGCGGTAAGA
TCCTTGAGAGTTTTCGCCCCGAAGAACGTTTTCCAATGATGAGCACTTTTAAAGTTCTGCTATGTGGCGC
GGTATTATCCCGTATTGACGCCGGGCAAGAGCAACTCGGTCGCCGCATACACTATTCTCAGAATGACTTG
GTTGAGTACTCACCAGTCACAGAAAAGCATCTTACGGATGGCATGACAGTAAGAGAATTATGCAGTGCTG
CCATAACCATGAGTGATAACACTGCGGCCAACTTACTTCTGACAACGATCGGAGGACCGAAGGAGCTAAC
CGCTTTTTTGCACAACATGGGGGATCATGTAACTCGCCTTGATCGTTGGGAACCGGAGCTGAATGAAGCC
ATACCAAACGACGAGCGTGACACCACGATGCCTGTAGCAATGGCAACAACGTTGCGCAAACTATTAACTG
GCGAACTACTTACTCTAGCTTCCCGGCAACAATTAATAGACTGGATGGAGGCGGATAAAGTTGCAGGACC
ACTTCTGCGCTCGGCCCTTCCGGCTGGCTGGTTTATTGCTGATAAATCTGGAGCCGGTGAGCGTGGGTCT
CGCGGTATCATTGCAGCACTGGGGCCAGATGGTAAGCCCTCCCGTATCGTAGTTATCTACACGACGGGGA
GTCAGGCAACTATGGATGAACGAAATAGACAGATCGCTGAGATAGGTGCCTCACTGATTAAGCATTGGTA
ACTGTCAGACCAAGTTTACTCATATATACTTTAGATTGATTTAAAACTTCATTTTTAATTTAAAAGGATC
TAGGTGAAGATCCTTTTTGATAATCTCATGACCAAAATCCCTTAACGTGAGTTTTCGTTCCACTGAGCGT
CAGACCCCGTAGAAAAGATCAAAGGATCTTCTTGAGATCCTTTTTTTCTGCGCGTAATCTGCTGCTTGCA
AACAAAAAAACCACCGCTACCAGCGGTGGTTTGTTTGCCGGATCAAGAGCTACCAACTCTTTTTCCGAAG
GTAACTGGCTTCAGCAGAGCGCAGATACCAAATACTGTTCTTCTAGTGTAGCCGTAGTTAGGCCACCACT
TCAAGAACTCTGTAGCACCGCCTACATACCTCGCTCTGCTAATCCTGTTACCAGTGGCTGCTGCCAGTGG
CGATAAGTCGTGTCTTACCGGGTTGGACTCAAGACGATAGTTACCGGATAAGGCGCAGCGGTCGGGCTGA
ACGGGGGGTTCGTGCACACAGCCCAGCTTGGAGCGAACGACCTACACCGAACTGAGATACCTACAGCGTG
AGCTATGAGAAAGCGCCACGCTTCCCGAAGGGAGAAAGGCGGACAGGTATCCGGTAAGCGGCAGGGTCGG
AACAGGAGAGCGCACGAGGGAGCTTCCAGGGGGAAACGCCTGGTATCTTTATAGTCCTGTCGGGTTTCGC
CACCTCTGACTTGAGCGTCGATTTTTGTGATGCTCGTCAGGGGGGCGGAGCCTATGGAAAAACGCCAGCA
ACGCGGCCTTTTTACGGTTCCTGGCCTTTTGCTGGCCTTTTGCTCACATGTTCTTTCCTGCGTTATCCCC
TGATTCTGTGGATAACCGTATTACCGCCTTTGAGTGAGCTGATACCGCTCGCCGCAGCCGAACGACCGAG
CGCAGCGAGTCAGTGAGCGAGGAAGCGGAAGAGCGCCCAATACGCAAACCGCCTCTCCCCGCGCGTTGGC
CGATTCATTAATGCAGCGGATCCAGACATGATAAGATACATTGATGAGTTTGGACAAACCACAACTAGAA
TGCAGTGAAAAAAATGCTTTATTTGTGAAATTTGTGATGCTATTGCTTTATTTGTAACCATTATAAGCTG
CAATAAACAAGTTAGCTTTTTGCAAAAGCCTAGGCCTCCAAAAAAGCCTCCTCACTACTTCTGGAATAGC
TCAGAGGCCGAGGCGGCCTCGGCCTCTGCATAAATAAAAAAAATTAGTCAGCCATGGGGCGGAGAATGGG
CGGAACTGGGCGGAGTTAGGGGCGGGATGGGCGGAGTTAGGGGCGGGACTATGGTTGCTGACTAATTGAG
ATGCGGATCCGCTGGCACGACAGGTTTCCCGACTGGAAAGCGGGCAGTGAGCGCAACGCAATTAATGTGA
GTTAGCTCACTCATTAGGCACCCCAGGCTTTACACTTTATGCTTCCGGCTCGTATGTTGTGTGGAATTGT
GAGCGGATAACAATTTCACACAGGAAACAGCTATGACCATGATTACGCCAAGCTTGGGCTGCAGGTCGAG
GGATCTCCATAAGAGAAGAGGGACAGCTATGACTGGGAGTAGTCAGGAGAGGAGGAAAAATCTGGCTAGT
AAAACATGTAAGGAAAATTTTAGGGATGTTAAAGAAAAAAATAACACAAAACAAAATAT
Features (pLannotate 1.2.2; 30 found; start..end, strand, type, name):
    199..254     -  polyA_signal   β-globin poly(A) signal: rabbit β-globin polyadenylation signal (Gil and Proudfoot, 1987)
    340..475     -  LTR            3' LTR (ΔU3) (fragment): self-inactivating 3' long terminal repeat (LTR) from HIV-1
    477..590     -  CDS            nef (fragment): NEF_HV1Z2 - Experimental evidence at protein level: Swiss-Prot protein existence level 1. Extracellular Nef protein targets CD4(+) T-lymphocytes for apoptosis by interacting with CXCR4 surface receptors. From Human immunodeficiency virus type 1 group M subtype D (isolate Z2/CDC-Z34) (HIV-1).
    571..921     -  CDS            KDM5A (fragment): KDM5A_HUMAN - Also known as JARID1A, RBBP2, RBP2 From Homo sapiens (Human).
    919..1179    -  CDS            NUP98 (fragment): NUP98_HUMAN - Also known as ADAR2. Experimental evidence at protein level: Swiss-Prot protein existence level 1. (Microbial infection) Binds HIV-1 capsid-nucleocapsid (HIV-1 CA-NC) complexes and may thereby promote the integration of the virus in the host nucleus (in vitro) (PubMed:23523133). Binding affinity to HIV-1 CA-NC complexes bearing the capsid change ASN-74-ASP is reduced (in vitro) (PubMed:23523133). From Homo sapiens (Human).
   1222..1938    -  CDS            mEGFP: mEGFP is a basic (constitutively fluorescent) green fluorescent protein published in 2002, derived from Aequorea victoria. It has moderate acid sensitivity.
   1952..1989    -  misc_feature   MCS (fragment): multiple cloning site
   1988..2004    -  promoter       tight TRE promoter (fragment): Tet-responsive promoter PTight, consisting of seven tet operator sequences followed by the minimal CMV promoter
   2020..2223    -  promoter       CMV promoter: human cytomegalovirus (CMV) immediate early promoter
   2224..2527    -  enhancer       CMV enhancer: human cytomegalovirus immediate early enhancer
   2595..2611    -  misc_feature   MCS (fragment): multiple cloning site
   2611..2636    -  CDS            Rev (fragment): human immunodeficiency virus 1 (HIV-1) Rev protein; rev; enhances nuclear export of unspliced and incompletely spliced viral mRNAs
   3013..3246    -  misc_feature   RRE: The Rev response element (RRE) of HIV-1 allows for Rev-dependent mRNA export from the nucleus to the cytoplasm.
   3380..3463    -  CDS            vif (fragment): VIF_HV1BR - Experimental evidence at protein level: Swiss-Prot protein existence level 1. Counteracts the innate antiviral activity of host APOBEC3F and APOBEC3G. Forms a complex with host APOBEC3F and APOBEC3G thus preventing the entry of these lethally hypermutating enzymes into progeny virions. Recruits an active E3 ubiquitin ligase complex composed of elongin BC, CUL5, and RBX2 to induce polyubiquitination of APOBEC3G and APOBEC3F. In turn, they are directed to the 26S proteasome for degradation. Vif interaction with APOBEC3G also blocks its cytidine deaminase activity in a proteasome-inde
   3606..3723    -  misc_feature   cPPT/CTS: central polypurine tract and central termination sequence of HIV-1
   3872..4231    -  CDS            HIV-1 gag (fragment): gag protein from human immunodeficiency virus 1; gag
   4215..4340    -  misc_feature   HIV-1 Ψ: packaging signal of human immunodeficiency virus type 1
   4387..4644    -  LTR            5' LTR (truncated): truncated 5' long terminal repeat (LTR) from HIV-1
   4646..5025    -  enhancer       CMV enhancer: human cytomegalovirus immediate early enhancer
   5056..5160    +  promoter       AmpR promoter: bla
   5161..6021    +  CDS            AmpR: β-lactamase; bla; confers resistance to ampicillin, carbenicillin, and related antibiotics
   6192..6780    +  rep_origin     ori: high-copy-number ColE1/pMB1/pBR322/pUC origin of replication
   6963..7017    +  CDS            lacI (fragment): lac repressor; lacI; The lac repressor binds to the lac operator to inhibit transcription in E. coli. This inhibition can be relieved by adding lactose or isopropyl-β-D-thiogalactopyranoside (IPTG).
   7019..7153    -  polyA_signal   SV40 poly(A) signal: SV40 polyadenylation signal
   7173..7308    -  rep_origin     SV40 ori: SV40 origin of replication
   7332..7354    -  promoter       SV40 promoter (fragment): SV40 enhancer and early promoter
   7361..7400    +  CDS            lacI (fragment): lac repressor; lacI; The lac repressor binds to the lac operator to inhibit transcription in E. coli. This inhibition can be relieved by adding lactose or isopropyl-β-D-thiogalactopyranoside (IPTG).
   7413..7434    +  protein_bind   CAP binding site: CAP binding activates transcription in the presence of cAMP. E. coli catabolite activator protein
   7449..7479    +  promoter       lac promoter: promoter for the E. coli lac operon
   7487..7503    +  protein_bind   lac operator: The lac repressor binds to the lac operator to inhibit transcription in E. coli. This inhibition can be relieved by adding lactose or isopropyl-β-D-thiogalactopyranoside (IPTG). lac repressor encoded by lacI
