[The description below was written by a language model from this plasmid's Addgene catalogue record and pLannotate feature annotations shown in this document.]
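Description:
CL20_mEGFP_FOidr_122 is a mammalian expression plasmid built on the CL20 backbone. The catalogue lists it only as a mammalian expression vector, but the feature table shows the architecture of a self-inactivating HIV-1 lentiviral transfer vector. A CMV enhancer fused to a truncated 5' LTR drives the vector genome. It is followed by the Ψ packaging signal with a partial gag sequence, the cPPT/CTS, the Rev response element, the internal expression cassette, and a ΔU3 3' LTR followed by a rabbit β-globin polyadenylation signal. Short vif, rev and nef matches appear to be residual viral sequence rather than functional genes. In bacteria the plasmid is maintained at high copy through a ColE1/pUC-type origin and selected with ampicillin via the bla gene. The backbone also carries an SV40 origin and SV40 poly(A) signal, along with lac promoter/operator remnants.

The payload is transcribed from an internal CMV enhancer/promoter and encodes monomeric EGFP fused to the N-terminus of FOidr_122. This is an unmutated intrinsically disordered region taken from the human oncogenic fusion protein NUP98_KDM5A, which the depositor notes as residues 428–630 of the fusion. Consistent with this, the annotation detects a NUP98 fragment directly joined to a KDM5A fragment downstream of mEGFP, so the segment spans the fusion junction. The brief match to a Tet-responsive promoter probably reflects the shared minimal CMV sequence and not inducible control.

The construct is intended for expressing the fluorescently tagged IDR in mammalian cells so that its localisation and behaviour can be followed by imaging. The associated study concerns links between protein condensate formation and RNA biology. The lentiviral elements suggest delivery by either transfection or packaged virus, though the record does not specify which.
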