Addgene plasmid #244674: CL20_mEGFP_FOidr_122
Purpose: Express mEGFP-tagged intrinsically disordered protein (IDR), FOidr_122, derived from human fusion protein NUP98_KDM5A
Depositing lab: Richard Kriwacki. Depositing organization: St. Jude Children's Research Hospital. Publication: Proteome-wide computational analyses reveal links between protein condensate formation and RNA biology. Maiti S, Tripathi S, Baggett DW, Phillips AH, Park CG, Wang J, Wahiduzzaman, Freyaldenhoven WT, Kinger S, Pioso BJ, Bollinger JC, Somjee R, Lang B, Babu MM, Kriwacki RW. Sci Adv. 2025 Dec 5;11(49):eady1420. doi: 10.1126/sciadv.ady1420. Epub 2025 Dec 3. PubMed 41337585.
Backbone
  Vector backbone: CL20
  Vector type: Mammalian Expression
Growth in bacteria
  Bacterial resistance: Ampicillin, 100 μg/mL
  Growth temperature: 37°C
  Growth strain: NEB Stable
  Copy number: High Copy
Gene/Insert
  Gene/Insert name: FOidr_122
  Species: H. sapiens (human)
  Mutation: Unmutated
  Tag / fusion protein: monomeric EGFP (N terminal on insert)
  Cloning method: Restriction Enzyme; 5′ cloning site Unknown (unknown if destroyed)
Terms and licenses: Academic/Nonprofit Terms; Industry Terms: Not Available to Industry
Depositor comments: NUP98_KDM5A_428_630
How to cite: CL20_mEGFP_FOidr_122 was a gift from Richard Kriwacki (Addgene plasmid # 244674 ; http://n2t.net/addgene:244674 ; RRID:Addgene_244674)
